>Addgene plasmid #67341 | pDONR221-ARL11-no stop | addgene partial sequence | sequence record 119317 | M13-Rev 5'-CAGGAAACAGCTATGACC-3'
TCAGCTGGATGGCAAATAATGATTTTATTTTGACTGATAGTGACCTGTTCGTTGCAACAAATTGATAAGC
AATGCTTTCTTATAATGCCAACTTTGTACAAGAAAGCTGGGTCAGATCTCTTGCTGTCTCCGCGCTCAGC
CCCATGGGCTCTCGCCTGCAGACACATGCAGCTGCGAGATTTCAGGAGGCTCCACAGGCTCTGCAGGGCC
TCGGGCAGCCCCTCCCCAGTGAGGGCACTGCAGCCCCGGAGCTCCCAGCGGTGGTCCTGGAATCTCTCTA
GACTCAGCCTGTTTCTGATCTTAAGCAGCGGAAGTGCATCAGGTGCCTCCTGCTTGTTGGCCAGCACCAA
GAAGGGGACGCCAGCCATGTTGGGGTCGTTCAGGACTTCTGTGAGCTCAGCCGCCGACTCGGGTAAGCGG
GCTTCATCTGTGCTGTCCAGCACGTACACGAGGATATCTGTGCCTTCCAGATAGTCCTTCCAGCTGGCTC
TGAGCGGGGCCTGCCCCCCAACGTCCCAGAGAGTCAGTGACACGTGCCCAGGAGCTTTCAGAGGCTCCAC
GTTGAAACCAACAGTGGGCAGGGTCTCCACCAGCTGGTGGCCCTTCAGCTTGTAAAGGAGCGTGGTCTTG
CCCGCCGAGTCCAGGCCCATCATCACCACCTGGGCTTCCGCCTTGTGACCTCTGGAATTCACAGAACCCA
TGGTTCTATCTCCTTCTAAGCCTGCTTTTTTGTACAAAGTTGGCATTATAAAAAAAGCATTGCTCATCAA
TTTGTTGCAACGAACAGGTCACTATCAGTCAAAATAAAATCATTATTTG
