[The description below was written by a language model from this plasmid's Addgene catalogue record.]
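Description:
pDONR221-ARL11-no stop is a Gateway entry clone built on the pDONR221 backbone, carrying the open reading frame of human ARL11 (also known as ARLTS1), a member of the ARF family of small regulatory GTPases. It is maintained as a high-copy plasmid in E. coli under kanamycin selection. The record lists no promoter for the insert, which fits the role of an entry vector. Although it is catalogued under bacterial expression, the plasmid is a shuttle for the coding sequence and is not meant to express the protein itself. No feature table is provided, so individual backbone elements such as the origin of replication are not documented here.

The insert was introduced by Gateway cloning. In an entry clone of this type the ORF is normally flanked by attL recombination sites, which allow transfer by an LR reaction into any compatible destination vector. The stop codon has been omitted so that the ARL11 sequence can be read through into a C-terminal tag or fusion partner supplied by the destination vector, such as an epitope tag or a fluorescent protein. The recorded sequence differs from the reference by a T-to-C change at base pair 442, giving a C148R substitution. The record does not say whether this is a natural variant or a cloning artefact, so users should take it into account when interpreting results. M13 forward and reverse priming sites flank the insert for sequence verification.

The plasmid belongs to a toolbox of constructs for expressing or knocking down human ARF, ARL and SAR GTPases, and it serves as a starting point for generating C-terminally tagged ARL11 expression constructs.
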