Addgene plasmid #67341: pDONR221-ARL11-no stop
Purpose: hArl11 without stop codon in Gateway Entry vector
Depositing lab: Richard Kahn. Depositing organization: Emory University. Publication: Tool box: Plasmids for the expression or knockdown of human ARF Family GTPases (ARF/ARL/SAR) and their co-expression in bacteria with N-myristoyltransferases. Kerr SC, Kahn RA. Cell Logist. 2015 Sep 21;5(3):e1090523. doi: 10.1080/21592799.2015.1090523. eCollection 2015 Jul-Sep. PubMed 27057421.
Backbone
  Vector backbone: pDONR221
  Backbone manufacturer: Life Technologies
  Vector type: Bacterial Expression ; Gateway Entry vector
Growth in bacteria
  Bacterial resistance: Kanamycin, 50 μg/mL
  Growth temperature: 37°C
  Growth strain: DH5alpha
  Copy number: High Copy
Gene/Insert
  Gene/Insert name: ARL11 (alt name: pRK18n-221)
  Species: H. sapiens (human)
  Mutation: bp 442 T to C; aa C148R
  Entrez Gene: ARL11 (a.k.a. ARLTS1)
  Promoter: None
  Cloning method: Gateway Cloning
  Sequencing primers: 5′ M13-Fwd; 3′ M13-Rev
Terms and licenses: Academic/Nonprofit Terms; Industry Terms: Not Available to Industry
How to cite: pDONR221-ARL11-no stop was a gift from Richard Kahn (Addgene plasmid # 67341 ; http://n2t.net/addgene:67341 ; RRID:Addgene_67341)
